Addgene plasmid #177808: pCAG-nDsRedFL-miRNT
Purpose: A nontargeting miRNA based on the pre-miR- 30a structure (Qiu et al., 2008) has been inserted into the EcoRV of pCAG-nDsRedFL-intron.
Depositing lab: Rikako Sanuki. Depositing organization: Kyoto Institute of Technology. Publication: Overexpression of neural miRNAs miR-9/9* and miR-124 suppresses differentiation to Muller glia and promotes differentiation to neurons in mouse retina in vivo. Suzuki F, Okuno M, Tanaka T, Sanuki R. Genes Cells. 2020 Nov;25(11):741-752. doi: 10.1111/gtc.12809. Epub 2020 Oct 21. PubMed 32979863.
Backbone
  Vector backbone: pCAGGS
  Vector type: Mammalian Expression
Growth in bacteria
  Bacterial resistance: Ampicillin, 100 μg/mL
  Growth temperature: 37°C
  Growth strain: DH5alpha
  Copy number: High Copy
Gene/Insert
  Gene/Insert name: miR-NT
Terms and licenses: Academic/Nonprofit Terms; Industry Terms: Not Available to Industry
How to cite: pCAG-nDsRedFL-miRNT was a gift from Rikako Sanuki (Addgene plasmid # 177808 ; http://n2t.net/addgene:177808 ; RRID:Addgene_177808)
