[The description below was written by a language model from this plasmid's Addgene catalogue record and pLannotate feature annotations shown in this document.]
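Description:
pCAG-nDsRedFL-miRNT is a mammalian expression plasmid built on the pCAGGS backbone. It carries a non-targeting artificial microRNA (miR-NT) together with a red fluorescent reporter in a single transcription unit. In E. coli it is maintained at high copy through a ColE1/pUC-type origin and selected with ampicillin via the β-lactamase gene. The backbone also contains an SV40 origin of replication, which can support episomal amplification in cells expressing SV40 large T antigen, along with remnants of lac promoter/operator and lacI sequence that have no evident role in the design.

Expression is driven by the CAG arrangement. The annotation shows the CMV immediate-early enhancer followed by the chicken β-actin/rabbit β-globin chimeric intron, and the transcript ends at a rabbit β-globin polyadenylation signal. The DsRed2 coding sequence is split into two fragments by a second, adenovirus/immunoglobulin-derived chimeric intron. According to the record, the miRNA hairpin, modelled on the pre-miR-30a structure, was cloned into an EcoRV site of the parental pCAG-nDsRedFL-intron, and the annotated miR-30a flanking sequence lies inside this intron. Splicing should therefore release the intron for processing into the miRNA while joining the two exons into an intact DsRed reading frame, so red fluorescence marks cells expressing the hairpin. The "n" in the name may indicate a nuclear-localised reporter, but the record does not state this, and no localisation signal is annotated.

Because the hairpin has no intended target, the plasmid serves as the negative control for sister constructs carrying functional miRNAs. The associated study overexpressed the neural miRNAs miR-9/9* and miR-124 in mouse retina in vivo to examine neuron versus Müller glia differentiation.
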