Features (pLannotate 1.2.2; 20 found; start..end, strand, type, name):
     14..393     +  enhancer       CMV enhancer: human cytomegalovirus immediate early enhancer
    647..1663    +  intron         chimeric intron: chimera between introns from chicken β-actin and rabbit β-globin
   1667..1747    +  CDS            HBB (fragment): HBB_COLGU - Experimental evidence at transcript level: Swiss-Prot protein existence level 2. Involved in oxygen transport from the lung to the various peripheral tissues. From Colobus guereza (Mantled guereza) (Eastern black-and-white colobus monkey).
   1766..2326    +  CDS            DsRed2 (fragment): improved tetrameric variant of DsRed fluorescent protein mammalian codon-optimized
   2327..2434    +  intron         chimeric intron (fragment): chimera between introns from adenovirus and immunoglobulin heavy chain genes
   2527..2549    +  ncRNA          3' miR-30a (fragment): sequence downstream of the 71-nt precursor of the human miR-30a microRNA (Zeng et al., 2002) miRNA
   2558..2680    +  intron         chimeric intron (fragment): chimera between introns from adenovirus and immunoglobulin heavy chain genes
   2678..2791    +  CDS            DsRed2 (fragment): improved tetrameric variant of DsRed fluorescent protein mammalian codon-optimized
   2944..2999    +  polyA_signal   β-globin poly(A) signal: rabbit β-globin polyadenylation signal (Gil and Proudfoot, 1987)
   3384..3400    -  protein_bind   lac operator: The lac repressor binds to the lac operator to inhibit transcription in E. coli. This inhibition can be relieved by adding lactose or isopropyl-β-D-thiogalactopyranoside (IPTG). lac repressor encoded by lacI
   3408..3438    -  promoter       lac promoter: promoter for the E. coli lac operon
   3453..3474    -  protein_bind   CAP binding site: CAP binding activates transcription in the presence of cAMP. E. coli catabolite activator protein
   3487..3526    -  CDS            lacI (fragment): lac repressor; lacI; The lac repressor binds to the lac operator to inhibit transcription in E. coli. This inhibition can be relieved by adding lactose or isopropyl-β-D-thiogalactopyranoside (IPTG).
   3533..3555    +  promoter       SV40 promoter (fragment): SV40 enhancer and early promoter
   3579..3714    +  rep_origin     SV40 ori: SV40 origin of replication
   3734..3868    +  polyA_signal   SV40 poly(A) signal: SV40 polyadenylation signal
   3870..3924    -  CDS            lacI (fragment): lac repressor; lacI; The lac repressor binds to the lac operator to inhibit transcription in E. coli. This inhibition can be relieved by adding lactose or isopropyl-β-D-thiogalactopyranoside (IPTG).
   4107..4695    -  rep_origin     ori: high-copy-number ColE1/pMB1/pBR322/pUC origin of replication
   4866..5726    -  CDS            AmpR: β-lactamase; bla; confers resistance to ampicillin, carbenicillin, and related antibiotics
   5727..5831    -  promoter       AmpR promoter: bla
>Addgene plasmid #177808 | pCAG-nDsRedFL-miRNT | addgene full sequence | sequence record 354350 | Addgene NGS Result
TGCCACCTGGGTCGACATTGATTATTGACTAGTTATTAATAGTAATCAATTACGGGGTCATTAGTTCATA
GCCCATATATGGAGTTCCGCGTTACATAACTTACGGTAAATGGCCCGCCTGGCTGACCGCCCAACGACCC
CCGCCCATTGACGTCAATAATGACGTATGTTCCCATAGTAACGCCAATAGGGACTTTCCATTGACGTCAA
TGGGTGGAGTATTTACGGTAAACTGCCCACTTGGCAGTACATCAAGTGTATCATATGCCAAGTACGCCCC
CTATTGACGTCAATGACGGTAAATGGCCCGCCTGGCATTATGCCCAGTACATGACCTTATGGGACTTTCC
TACTTGGCAGTACATCTACGTATTAGTCATCGCTATTACCATGGTCGAGGTGAGCCCCACGTTCTGCTTC
ACTCTCCCCATCTCCCCCCCCTCCCCACCCCCAATTTTGTATTTATTTATTTTTTAATTATTTTGTGCAG
CGATGGGGGCGGGGGGGGGGGGGGGGCGSGGGGCGGGGSGGGGSGRGGSGGRGRGGKGSGGCGGCAGCCA
ATCAGAGCGGCGCGCTCCGAAAGTTTCCTTTTATGGCGAGGCGGCGGCGGCGGCGGCCCTATAAAAAGCG
AAGCGCGCGGCGGGCGGGAGTCGCTGCGCGCTGCCTTCGCCCCGTGCCCCGCTCCGCCGCCGCCTCGCGC
CGCCCGCCCCGGCTCTGACTGACCGCGTTACTCCCACAGGTGAGCGGGCGGGACGGCCCTTCTCCTCCGG
GCTGTAATTAGCGCTTGGTTTAATGACGGCTTGTTTCTTTTCTGTGGCTGCGTGAAAGCCTTGAGGGGCT
CCGGGAGGGCCCTTTGTGCGGGGGGAGCGGCTCGGGGGGTGCGTGCGTGTGTGTGTGCGTGGGGAGCGCC
GCGTGCGGCTCCGCGCTGCCCGGCGGCTGTGAGCGCTGCGGGCGCGGCGCGGGGCTTTGTGCGCTCCGCA
GTGTGCGCGAGGGGAGCGCGGCCGGGGGCGGTGCCCCGCGGTGCGGGGGGGGCTGCGAGGGGAACAAAGG
CTGCGTGCGGGGTGTGTGCGTGGGGGGGTGAGCAGGGGGTGTGGGCGCGTCGGTCGGGCTGCAACCCCCC
CTGCACCCCCCTCCCCGAGTTGCTGAGCACGGCCCGGCTTCGGGTGCGGGGCTCCGTACGGGGCGTGGCG
CGGGGCTCGCCGTGCCGGGCGGGGGGTGGCGGCAGGTGGGGGTGCCGGGCGGGGCGGGGCCGCCTCGGGC
CGGGGAGGGCTCGGGGGAGGGGCGCGGCGGCCCCCGGAGCGCCGGCGGCTGTCGAGGCGCGGCGAGCCGC
AGCCATTGCCTTTTATGGTAATCGTGCGAGAGGGCGCAGGGACTTCCTTTGTCCCAAATCTGTGCGGAGC
CGAAATCTGGGAGGCGCCGCCGCACCCCCTCTAGCGGGCGCGGGGCGAAGCGGTGCGGCGCCGGCAGGAA
GGAAATGGGCGGGGAGGGCCTTCGTGCGTCGCCGCGCCGCCGTCCCCTTCTCCCTCTCCAGCCTCGGGGC
TGTCCGCGGGGGGACGGCTGCCTTCGGGGGGGACGGGGCAGGGCGGGGTTCGGCTTCTGGCGTGTGACCG
GCGGCTCTAGAGCCTCTGCTAACCATGTTCATGCCTTCTTCTTTTTCCTACAGCTCCTGGGCAACGTGCT
GGTTATTGTGCTGTCTCATCATTTTGGCAAAGAATTCACCCGGGAAGCCACCATGGCTCCAAAGAAGAAG
CGTAAGGTACGGTACGCCTCCTCCGAGAACGTCATCACCGAGTTCATGCGCTTCAAGGTGCGCATGGAGG
GCACCGTGAACGGCCACGAGTTCGAGATCGAGGGCGAGGGCGAGGGCCGCCCCTACGAGGGCCACAACAC
CGTGAAGCTGAAGGTGACCAAGGGCGGCCCCCTGCCCTTCGCCTGGGACATCCTGTCCCCCCAGTTCCAG
TACGGCTCCAAGGTGTACGTGAAGCACCCCGCCGACATCCCCGACTACAAGAAGCTGTCCTTCCCCGAGG
GCTTCAAGTGGGAGCGCGTGATGAACTTCGAGGACGGCGGCGTGGCGACCGTGACCCAGGACTCCTCCCT
GCAGGACGGCTGCTTCATCTACAAGGTGAAGTTCATCGGCGTGAACTTCCCCTCCGACGGCCCCGTGATG
CAGAAGAAAACTATGGGCTGGGAGGCCTCCACCGAGCGCCTGTACCCCCGCGACGGCGTGCTGAAGGGCG
AGACCCACAAGGCCCTGAAGCTGAAGGACGGCGGCCACTACCTGGTGGAGTTCAAGTCCATCTACATGGC
CAAGAAGCCCGTGCAGGTGAGTACTCCCTCTCAAAAGCGGGCATGACTTCTGCGCTAAGATTGTCAGTTT
CCAAAAACGAGGAGGATTTGATATTCACCTGGCCCGCGGTGATGCCTTTGAGGGATGGTACCTGCTGTTG
ACAGTGAGCGACGATGCTCTAATCGGTTCTATCAAGTGAAGCCACAGATGTTGATAGAACCTTAGAGCAT
CGCTGCCTACTGCCTCGGACTTCAAGGGGAATTCATCGTGGCCGCGTCCATCTGGTCAGAAAAGACAATC
TTTTTGTTGTCAACGTTGAGGTGTGACAGGCTTGAGAGCTGGCCATACACTTGAGTGACAATGACATCCA
CTTTGCCTTTCTCTCCACAGCTGCCCGGCTACTACTACGTGGACGCCAAGCTGGACATCACCTCCCACAA
CGAGGACTACACCATCGTGGAGCAGTACGAGCGCACCGAGGGCCGCCACCACCTGTTCCTGGGTACCGAC
TATAAGGACCACGACGGAGACTACAAGGATCATGATATTGATTACAAAGACGATGACGATAAGTAACTCG
AGTGTAGATCTTTTTCCCTCTGCCAAAAATTATGGGGACATCATGAAGCCCCTTGAGCATCTGACTTCTG
GCTAATAAAGGAAATTTATTTTCATTGCAATAGTGTGTTGGAATTTTTTGTGTCTCTCACTCGGAAGGAC
ATATGGGAGGGCAAATCATTTAAAACATCAGAATGAGTATTTGGTTTAGAGTTTGGCAACATATGCCCAT
ATGCTGGCTGCCATGAACAAAGGTTGGCTATAAAGAGGTCATCAGTATATGAAACAGCCCCCTGCTGTCC
ATTCCTTATTCCATAGAAAAGCCTTGACTTGAGGTTAGATTTTTTTTATATTTTGTTTTGTGTTATTTTT
TTCTTTAACATCCCTAAAATTTTCCTTACATGTTTTACTAGCCAGATTTTTCCTCCTCTCCTGACTACTC
CCAGTCATAGCTGTCCCTCTTCTCTTATGGAGATCCCTCGACCTGCAGCCCAAGCTTGGCGTAATCATGG
TCATAGCTGTTTCCTGTGTGAAATTGTTATCCGCTCACAATTCCACACAACATACGAGCCGGAAGCATAA
AGTGTAAAGCCTGGGGTGCCTAATGAGTGAGCTAACTCACATTAATTGCGTTGCGCTCACTGCCCGCTTT
CCAGTCGGGAAACCTGTCGTGCCAGCGGATCCGCATCTCAATTAGTCAGCAACCATAGTCCCGCCCCTAA
CTCCGCCCATCCCGCCCCTAACTCCGCCCAGTTCCGCCCATTCTCCGCCCCATGGCTGACTAATTTTTTT
TATTTATGCAGAGGCCGAGGCCGCCTCGGCCTCTGAGCTATTCCAGAAGTAGTGAGGAGGCTTTTTTGGA
GGCCTAGGCTTTTGCAAAAAGCTAACTTGTTTATTGCAGCTTATAATGGTTACAAATAAAGCAATAGCAT
CACAAATTTCACAAATAAAGCATTTTTTTCACTGCATTCTAGTTGTGGTTTGTCCAAACTCATCAATGTA
TCTTATCATGTCTGGATCCGCTGCATTAATGAATCGGCCAACGCGCGGGGAGAGGCGGTTTGCGTATTGG
GCGCTCTTCCGCTTCCTCGCTCACTGACTCGCTGCGCTCGGTCGTTCGGCTGCGGCGAGCGGTATCAGCT
CACTCAAAGGCGGTAATACGGTTATCCACAGAATCAGGGGATAACGCAGGAAAGAACATGTGAGCAAAAG
GCCAGCAAAAGGCCAGGAACCGTAAAAAGGCCGCGTTGCTGGCGTTTTTCCATAGGCTCCGCCCCCCTGA
CGAGCATCACAAAAATCGACGCTCAAGTCAGAGGTGGCGAAACCCGACAGGACTATAAAGATACCAGGCG
TTTCCCCCTGGAAGCTCCCTCGTGCGCTCTCCTGTTCCGACCCTGCCGCTTACCGGATACCTGTCCGCCT
TTCTCCCTTCGGGAAGCGTGGCGCTTTCTCATAGCTCACGCTGTAGGTATCTCAGTTCGGTGTAGGTCGT
TCGCTCCAAGCTGGGCTGTGTGCACGAACCCCCCGTTCAGCCCGACCGCTGCGCCTTATCCGGTAACTAT
CGTCTTGAGTCCAACCCGGTAAGACACGACTTATCGCCACTGGCAGCAGCCACTGGTAACAGGATTAGCA
GAGCGAGGTATGTAGGCGGTGCTACAGAGTTCTTGAAGTGGTGGCCTAACTACGGCTACACTAGAAGAAC
AGTATTTGGTATCTGCGCTCTGCTGAAGCCAGTTACCTTCGGAAAAAGAGTTGGTAGCTCTTGATCCGGC
AAACAAACCACCGCTGGTAGCGGTGGTTTTTTTGTTTGCAAGCAGCAGATTACGCGCAGAAAAAAAGGAT
CTCAAGAAGATCCTTTGATCTTTTCTACGGGGTCTGACGCTCAGTGGAACGAAAACTCACGTTAAGGGAT
TTTGGTCATGAGATTATCAAAAAGGATCTTCACCTAGATCCTTTTAAATTAAAAATGAAGTTTTAAATCA
ATCTAAAGTATATATGAGTAAACTTGGTCTGACAGTTACCAATGCTTAATCAGTGAGGCACCTATCTCAG
CGATCTGTCTATTTCGTTCATCCATAGTTGCCTGACTCCCCGTCGTGTAGATAACTACGATACGGGAGGG
CTTACCATCTGGCCCCAGTGCTGCAATGATACCGCGAGACCCACGCTCACCGGCTCCAGATTTATCAGCA
ATAAACCAGCCAGCCGGAAGGGCCGAGCGCAGAAGTGGTCCTGCAACTTTATCCGCCTCCATCCAGTCTA
TTAATTGTTGCCGGGAAGCTAGAGTAAGTAGTTCGCCAGTTAATAGTTTGCGCAACGTTGTTGCCATTGC
TACAGGCATCGTGGTGTCACGCTCGTCGTTTGGTATGGCTTCATTCAGCTCCGGTTCCCAACGATCAAGG
CGAGTTACATGATCCCCCATGTTGTGCAAAAAAGCGGTTAGCTCCTTCGGTCCTCCGATCGTTGTCAGAA
GTAAGTTGGCCGCAGTGTTATCACTCATGGTTATGGCAGCACTGCATAATTCTCTTACTGTCATGCCATC
CGTAAGATGCTTTTCTGTGACTGGTGAGTACTCAACCAAGTCATTCTGAGAATAGTGTATGCGGCGACCG
AGTTGCTCTTGCCCGGCGTCAATACGGGATAATACCGCGCCACATAGCAGAACTTTAAAAGTGCTCATCA
TTGGAAAACGTTCTTCGGGGCGAAAACTCTCAAGGATCTTACCGCTGTTGAGATCCAGTTCGATGTAACC
CACTCGTGCACCCAACTGATCTTCAGCATCTTTTACTTTCACCAGCGTTTCTGGGTGAGCAAAAACAGGA
AGGCAAAATGCCGCAAAAAAGGGAATAAGGGCGACACGGAAATGTTGAATACTCATACTCTTCCTTTTTC
AATATTATTGAAGCATTTATCAGGGTTATTGTCTCATGAGCGGATACATATTTGAATGTATTTAGAAAAA
TAAACAAATAGGGGTTCCGCGCACATTTCCCCGAAAAG
